>Addgene plasmid #190222 | pPOTv7-blast-moxNG | addgene full sequence | sequence record 407040 | Addgene NGS Result
GGGCGAATTGGGCCCGTATAATGCAGACCTGCTGCAAGCTAGGGGCACAGCAAGGTCTTCTGAAATTCAT
GTTTTTTTTTTTTTTACTCTGCATTGCAGTCTCCGCTCTTATTTAGTTTTGCTTTACGTAAGGTCTCGTT
GCTGCCATAAAATAAGCTCTAGTGGAATTCATGCCTTTGTCTCAAGAAGAATCCACCCTCATTGAAAGAG
CAACGGCTACAATCAACAGCATCCCCATCTCTGAAGACTACAGCGTCGCCAGCGCAGCTCTCTCTAGCGA
CGGCCGCATCTTCACTGGTGTCAATGTATATCATTTTACTGGGGGACCTTGTGCAGAACTCGTGGTGCTG
GGCACTGCTGCTGCTGCGGCAGCTGGCAACCTGACTTGTATCGTCGCGATCGGAAATGAGAACAGGGGCA
TCTTGAGCCCCTGCGGACGGTGCCGACAGGTGCTTCTCGACCTGCATCCTGGGATCAAAGCCATAGTGAA
GGACAGTGATGGACAGCCGACGGCAGTTGGGATTCGTGAATTGCTGCCCTCTGGTTATGTGTGGGAGGGC
TAACCATGGTGCCCATTTAGTTGGCCTTTCCCTTGTCTCGTGTCTTTTCCGTGGAAAGGTTCCCGGAGTA
ATCTGATGGCACAGCAGGGAGGTGCGCCTGCAGGTTGGTTAGGAAGGGGGGATGATGTAAAAGAAGAAAA
TGGGGGGATTCGAGCCCCACGCGTTGCTCAAGCTGTGTAGCGCAGGCGTTTCCTTACATATTTCTCTAAC
AGGCACGGAAGCCTAACAAATACACTTGGCTTATTTTTTTGCCCCCTCATGTCTTGTACAAATATTTGCG
ATAGCTTAGCTATCAGCCACATTAATCAAACAAGTATACCAACAAGCCCGAAAACAGAAACTCAACTGCA
ACGGGTACCTATGGGTTCTGGTAGTGGTTCCGGTTCCGGTTCTAAGCTTGTGAGCAAAGGAGAAGAAGAT
AATATGGCATCACTCCCGGCGACGCACGAATTGCATATTTTTGGAAGTATTAATGGTGTTGATTTCGATA
TGGTCGGGCAGGGGACTGGCAATCCTAATGATGGGTATGAGGAGTTGAACCTCAAGTCAACCAAGGGCGA
CCTTCAATTTTCCCCTTGGATTCTCGTCCCGCACATCGGTTATGGGTTCCATCAGTATTTGCCTTATCCT
GACGGCATGTCCCCTTTCCAAGCGGCTATGGTGGATGGTAGCGGGTATCAGGTTCACCGAACGATGCAAT
TTGAGGATGGCGCGAGCCTGACGGTGAACTACCGCTACACGTATGAAGGTAGCCATATTAAGGGTGAAGC
GCAGGTCAAGGGCACCGGTTTCCCAGCTGACGGGCCTGTTATGACCAACTCCCTCACAGCAGCAGACTGG
TCTCGCTCTAAGAAAACCTATCCTAACGACAAGACAATAATTAGTACGTTCAAATGGAGTTACACGACGG
GAAATGGAAAACGCTATCGATCTACTGCTCGAACCACGTACACCTTTGCTAAACCAATGGCCGCAAACTA
CCTTAAAAACCAGCCGATGTATGTATTTCGAAAGACCGAGTTGAAGCACAGCAAGACCGAACTTAACTTC
AAGGAGTGGCAAAAGGCTTTCACGGATGTTATGGGAATGGATGAACTTTACAAGGGATCCGGATCAGGAT
CTGGATCAGGATCGGGTAGTTAAGAGCTCCGCTGCGCTTAAATGTCTTTCATTATAATCAATGTATAACC
TTTATGTAGTATTTCAATCTATGCCGCTGTGTACGTGCACTGCGGTGCCTATCCTTCGGCATTAGAGAGT
CACTGTTTGTGTAGATCGTAGCTGCATGTCTGACATCTGGTTCATTAGTGCCGTTTTGAGTCTGCACTGT
TGTGCAACTTGATATTCATCACTGCACACCAACCGTGTGTTTCCTCCTTTGGGTGCACCCTTTAATCCTT
GTCTTCTCCTTTTTTGTCTCTTTCCCCCTCGAAAAGGTGTCAAACTACTGCCGCATAAACTACGGTTATC
CCAAATTTAAGAGAAAGCAATAAAGCATCAGCTAGCATGCCTTTGTCTCAAGAAGAATCCACCCTCATTG
AAAGAGCAACGGCTACAATCAACAGCATCCCCATCTCTGAAGACTACAGCGTCGCCAGCGCAGCTCTCTC
TAGCGACGGCCGCATCTTCACTGGTGTCAATGTATATCATTTTACTGGGGGACCTTGTGCAGAACTCGTG
GTGCTGGGCACTGCTGCTGCTGCGGCAGCTGGCAACCTGACTTGTATCGTCGCGATCGGAAATGAGAACA
GGGGCATCTTGAGCCCCTGCGGACGGTGCCGACAGGTGCTTCTCGATCTGCATCCTGGGATCAAAGCCAT
AGTGAAGGACAGTGATGGACAGCCGACGGCAGTTGGGATTCGTGAATTGCTGCCCTCTGGTTATGTGTGG
GAGGGCTAACTCGAGTGCCCATTTAGTTGGCTTTTCCCTTGTCTCGTGTCTTTTCCGTGGAAAGGTTCCC
GGAGTAATCTGATGGCACAGCAGGGAGGTGCGCCTGCAGGTTGGTTAGGAAGGGGGGATGATGTAAAAGA
AGAAAATGGGGGGATTCGAGCCCCGCACAGGTCTCTCAAATTGGATGCATAGCTTGAGTATTCTATAGTG
TCACCTAAATAGCTTGGCGTAATCATGGTCATAGCTGTTTCCTGTGTGAAATTGTTATCCGCTCACAATT
CCACACAACATACGAGCCGGAAGCATAAAGTGTAAAGCCTGGGGTGCCTAATGAGTGAGCTAACTCACAT
TAATTGCGTTGCGCTCACTGCCCGCTTTCCAGTCGGGAAACCTGTCGTGCCAGCTGCATTAATGAATCGG
CCAACGCGCGGGGAGAGGCGGTTTGCGTATTGGGCGCTCTTCCGCTTCCTCGCTCACTGACTCGCTGCGC
TCGGTCGTTCGGCTGCGGCGAGCGGTATCAGCTCACTCAAAGGCGGTAATACGGTTATCCACAGAATCAG
GGGATAACGCAGGAAAGAACATGTGAGCAAAAGGCCAGCAAAAGGCCAGGAACCGTAAAAAGGCCGCGTT
GCTGGCGTTTTTCCATAGGCTCCGCCCCCCTGACGAGCATCACAAAAATCGACGCTCAAGTCAGAGGTGG
CGAAACCCGACAGGACTATAAAGATACCAGGCGTTTCCCCCTGGAAGCTCCCTCGTGCGCTCTCCTGTTC
CGACCCTGCCGCTTACCGGATACCTGTCCGCCTTTCTCCCTTCGGGAAGCGTGGCGCTTTCTCATAGCTC
ACGCTGTAGGTATCTCAGTTCGGTGTAGGTCGTTCGCTCCAAGCTGGGCTGTGTGCACGAACCCCCCGTT
CAGCCCGACCGCTGCGCCTTATCCGGTAACTATCGTCTTGAGTCCAACCCGGTAAGACACGACTTATCGC
CACTGGCAGCAGCCACTGGTAACAGGATTAGCAGAGCGAGGTATGTAGGCGGTGCTACAGAGTTCTTGAA
GTGGTGGCCTAACTACGGCTACACTAGAAGAACAGTATTTGGTATCTGCGCTCTGCTGAAGCCAGTTACC
TTCGGAAAAAGAGTTGGTAGCTCTTGATCCGGCAAACAAACCACCGCTGGTAGCGGTGGTTTTTTTGTTT
GCAAGCAGCAGATTACGCGCAGAAAAAAAGGATCTCAAGAAGATCCTTTGATCTTTTCTACGGGGTCTGA
CGCTCAGTGGAACGAAAACTCACGTTAAGGGATTTTGGTCATGAGATTATCAAAAAGGATCTTCACCTAG
ATCCTTTTAAATTAAAAATGAAGTTTTAAATCAATCTAAAGTATATATGAGTAAACTTGGTCTGACAGTT
ACCAATGCTTAATCAGTGAGGCACCTATCTCAGCGATCTGTCTATTTCGTTCATCCATAGTTGCCTGACT
CCCCGTCGTGTAGATAATTACGATACGGGAGGGCTTACCATCTGGCCCCAGTGCTGCAATGATACCGCGA
GACCCACGCTCACCGGCTCCAGATTTATCAGCAATAAACCAGCCAGCCGGAAGGGCCGAGCGCAGAAGTG
GTCCTGCAACTTTATCCGCCTCCATCCAGTCTATTAATTGTTGCCGGGAAGCTAGAGTAAGTAGTTCGCC
AGTTAATAGTTTGCGCAACGTTGTTGCCATTGCTACAGGCATCGTGGTGTCACGCTCGTCGTTTGGTATG
GCTTCATTCAGCTCCGGTTCCCAACGATCAAGGCGAGTTACATGATCCCCCATGTTGTGCAAAAAAGCGG
TTAGCTCCTTCGGTCCTCCGATCGTTGTCAGAAGTAAGTTGGCCGCAGTGTTATCACTCATGGTTATGGC
AGCACTGCATAATTCTCTTACTGTCATGCCATCCGTAAGATGCTTTTCTGTGACTGGTGAGTACTCAACC
AAGTCATTCTGAGAATAGTGTATGCGGCGACCGAGTTGCTCTTGCCCGGCGTCAATACGGGATAATACCG
CGCCACATAGCAGAACTTTAAAAGTGCTCATCATTGGAAAACGTTCTTCGGGGCGAAAACTCTCAAGGAT
CTTACCGCTGTTGAGATCCAGTTCGATGTAACCCACTCGTGCACCCAACTGATCTTCAGCATCTTTTACT
TTCACCAGCGTTTCTGGGTGAGCAAAAACAGGAAGGCAAAATGCCGCAAAAAAGGGAATAAGGGCGACAC
GGAAATGTTGAATACTCATACTCTTCCTTTTTCAATATTATTGAAGCATTTATCAGGGTTATTGTCTCAT
GAGCGGATACATATTTGAATGTATTTAGAAAAATAAACAAATAGGGGTTCCGCGCACATTTCCCCGAAAA
GTGCCACCTGATGCGGTGTGAAATACCGCACAGATGCGTAAGGAGAAAATACCGCATCAGGAAATTGTAA
GCGTTAATATTTTGTTAAAATTCGCGTTAAATTTTTGTTAAATCAGCTCATTTTTTAACCAATAGGCCGA
AATCGGCAAAATCCCTTATAAATCAAAAGAATAGACCGAGATAGGGT
[37 nt withheld, positions 5018-5054]
AAAGAACGTGGACTCCAACGTCAAAGG
[49 nt withheld, positions 5082-5130]
T
[91 nt withheld, positions 5132-5222]
G
[98 nt withheld, positions 5224-5321]
ACTTAATGCGCCGCTACAGGGCGCGTCCATTCGCCATTCAGGCTGCGCAACTGTTGGGAAGGGCGATCGG
TGCGGGCCTCTTCGCTATTACGCCAGCTGGCGAAAGGGGGATGTGCTGCAAGGCGATTAAGTTGGGTAAC
GCCAGGGTTTTCCCAGTCACGACGTTGTAAAACGACGGCCAGTGAATTGTAATACGACTCACTATA
Features (pLannotate 1.2.2; 15 found; start..end, strand, type, name):
    171..560     +  CDS            bsd: BSD_ASPTE - Experimental evidence at protein level: Swiss-Prot protein existence level 1. Catalyzes the deamination of the cytosine moiety of the antibiotics blasticidin S, cytomycin and acetylblasticidin S. From Aspergillus terreus.
    957..1664    +  CDS            moxNeonGreen: moxNeonGreen is a basic (constitutively fluorescent) green/yellow fluorescent protein published in 2015, derived from Branchiostoma lanceolatum.
   2067..2456    +  CDS            bsd: BSD_ASPTE - Experimental evidence at protein level: Swiss-Prot protein existence level 1. Catalyzes the deamination of the cytosine moiety of the antibiotics blasticidin S, cytomycin and acetylblasticidin S. From Aspergillus terreus.
   2652..2670    -  promoter       SP6 promoter: promoter for bacteriophage SP6 RNA polymerase
   2712..2728    -  protein_bind   lac operator: The lac repressor binds to the lac operator to inhibit transcription in E. coli. This inhibition can be relieved by adding lactose or isopropyl-β-D-thiogalactopyranoside (IPTG). lac repressor encoded by lacI
   2736..2766    -  promoter       lac promoter: promoter for the E. coli lac operon
   2781..2802    -  protein_bind   CAP binding site: CAP binding activates transcription in the presence of cAMP. E. coli catabolite activator protein
   2815..2907    -  CDS            lacI (fragment): lac repressor; lacI; The lac repressor binds to the lac operator to inhibit transcription in E. coli. This inhibition can be relieved by adding lactose or isopropyl-β-D-thiogalactopyranoside (IPTG).
   3090..3678    -  rep_origin     ori: high-copy-number ColE1/pMB1/pBR322/pUC origin of replication
   3849..4709    -  CDS            AmpR: β-lactamase; bla; confers resistance to ampicillin, carbenicillin, and related antibiotics
   4710..4814    -  promoter       AmpR promoter: bla
   4841..4891    +  misc_feature   bom (fragment): basis of mobility region from pBR322
   4892..5347    -  rep_origin     f1 ori (sequence partly withheld): f1 bacteriophage origin of replication; arrow indicates direction of (+) strand synthesis
   5351..5508    -  CDS            lacZα (fragment): LacZα fragment of β-galactosidase; lacZ fragment
   5511..2       +  promoter       T7 promoter (across the origin): promoter for bacteriophage T7 RNA polymerase
