[The description below was written by a language model from this plasmid's Addgene catalogue record and pLannotate feature annotations shown in this document.]
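Description:
pPOTv7-blast-moxNG is a PCR-only tagging (pPOT) template plasmid for endogenous gene tagging in Trypanosoma brucei. It is not meant to be maintained or expressed as an episome in the parasite. Instead, it serves as a template from which tagging cassettes are amplified, conventionally with long primers that add homology to the target locus so that the product integrates by homologous recombination. In E. coli it is a high-copy plasmid carrying a ColE1/pUC-type origin and an ampicillin resistance gene (AmpR with its bla promoter). It also has standard cloning-vector remnants: an f1 origin, lacZα and lacI fragments, lac promoter/operator elements, and flanking T7 and SP6 phage promoters.

The payload is a synthetic moxNeonGreen coding sequence, a constitutively fluorescent green/yellow protein derived from Branchiostoma lanceolatum, cloned between HindIII and BamHI sites that remain intact, so the tag could be exchanged. The feature table shows a blasticidin S deaminase (bsd) gene on each side of the fluorescent protein, all in the same orientation. This layout fits the pPOT design, in which a single template can yield either an N-terminal tagging amplicon (marker followed by tag) or a C-terminal one (tag followed by marker), with blasticidin selecting for integrants. The promoter is recorded as "read through", meaning that no dedicated promoter drives the cassette and expression depends on transcription of the tagged locus. The unannotated stretches between the coding sequences presumably hold processing signals and linkers, but the record does not describe them. The construct belongs to a toolkit for protein localization and functional analysis in trypanosomatids.
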