Addgene plasmid #190222: pPOTv7-blast-moxNG
Purpose: Trypanosoma brucei PCR only tagging (pPOT) vector for endogenous gene tagging
Depositing lab: Samuel Dean. Depositing organization: University of Warwick. Publication: A comprehensive toolkit for protein localization and functional analysis in trypanosomatids. Paterou A, Saez Conde J, Tyc J, Sunter JD, Vaughan S, Gull K, Dean S. Open Biol. 2025 Apr;15(4):240361. doi: 10.1098/rsob.240361. Epub 2025 Apr 2. PubMed 40169015.
Backbone
  Vector backbone: pPOT
  Vector type: Unspecified
Growth in bacteria
  Bacterial resistance: Ampicillin, 100 μg/mL
  Growth temperature: 37°C
  Growth strain: NEB Stable
  Copy number: High Copy
Gene/Insert
  Gene/Insert name: moxNeonGreen
  Species: Synthetic
  Promoter: read through
  Cloning method: Restriction Enzyme; 5′ cloning site HindIII (not destroyed); 3′ cloning site BamHI (not destroyed)
  Sequencing primers: 5′ cTATGGGTTCTGGTAGTG; 3′ cTTAACTACCCGATCCTG
Terms and licenses: Academic/Nonprofit Terms; Industry Terms: Not Available to Industry
Depositor comments: Please visit https://doi.org/10.1101/2023.04.21.537815 for bioRxiv preprint.
How to cite: pPOTv7-blast-moxNG was a gift from Samuel Dean (Addgene plasmid # 190222 ; http://n2t.net/addgene:190222 ; RRID:Addgene_190222)
